Addgene plasmid #242544: pPD0053_pIVTRup_EBFP2
Purpose: IVT
Depositing lab: Christoph Bock & Paul Datlinger. Depositing organization: CeMM Research Center for Molecular Medicine. Publication: Systematic discovery of CRISPR-boosted CAR T cell immunotherapies. Datlinger P, Pankevich EV, Arnold CD, Pranckevicius N, Lin J, Romanovskaia D, Schaefer M, Piras F, Orts AC, Nemc A, Biesaga PN, Chan M, Neuwirth T, Artemov AV, Li W, Ladstatter S, Krausgruber T, Bock C. Nature. 2025 Oct;646(8086):963-972. doi: 10.1038/s41586-025-09507-9. Epub 2025 Sep 24. PubMed 40993398.
Backbone
  Vector backbone: pIVTRup
  Vector type: Other
Growth in bacteria
  Bacterial resistance: Ampicillin, 100 μg/mL
  Growth temperature: 37°C
  Growth strain: DH5alpha
  Copy number: High Copy
Gene/Insert
  Gene/Insert name: EBFP2
  Species: Other
  Insert size (bp): 717
  Cloning method: Gibson Cloning
Terms and licenses: Academic/Nonprofit Terms; Industry Terms: Not Available to Industry
How to cite: pPD0053_pIVTRup_EBFP2 was a gift from Christoph Bock & Paul Datlinger (Addgene plasmid # 242544 ; http://n2t.net/addgene:242544 ; RRID:Addgene_242544)
