[The description below was written by a language model from this plasmid's Addgene catalogue record and pLannotate feature annotations shown in this document.]
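Description:
pPD0053_pIVTRup_EBFP2 is a bacterial plasmid of about 5 kb that serves as a template for in vitro transcription (IVT), built by Gibson cloning of a 717 bp EBFP2 coding sequence into the pIVTRup backbone. It is maintained in E. coli as a high-copy plasmid through a ColE1/pUC-type origin and is selected with ampicillin via the β-lactamase gene. The annotated sequence also contains a neomycin/kanamycin phosphotransferase (neo) coding sequence next to a fragment of Tn5 transposase, an f1 phage origin, and remnants of a lacZα cloning cassette (lacZα fragment, lac promoter and operator, CAP binding site and a short lacI fragment). These appear to be carried over from the parental cloning vector. The catalogue lists only ampicillin as the selection marker.

The payload is EBFP2, a rapidly maturing monomeric blue fluorescent protein derived from Aequorea victoria GFP. It lies downstream of two annotated T7 promoters in the same orientation. T7 RNA polymerase can therefore transcribe the reporter from the plasmid in a cell-free reaction to produce EBFP2 mRNA. No untranslated regions, poly(A) tract or terminator are annotated in the roughly 350 bp between the end of the coding sequence and the lac elements, so the record does not show what mRNA-stabilising elements the pIVTRup backbone may provide. No mammalian promoter is annotated, so expression in eukaryotic cells would depend on delivering the transcribed RNA rather than the plasmid. The record gives the purpose only as IVT, and the associated publication concerns CRISPR screening to improve CAR T cell therapies. A blue fluorescent mRNA would plausibly act there as a reporter or control for RNA delivery, but this use is not stated.
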