Features (pLannotate 1.2.2; 14 found; start..end, strand, type, name):
     75..93      +  promoter       T7 promoter: promoter for bacteriophage T7 RNA polymerase
    165..183     +  promoter       T7 promoter: promoter for bacteriophage T7 RNA polymerase
    232..948     +  CDS            EBFP2: EBFP2 is a basic (constitutively fluorescent) blue fluorescent protein published in 2007, derived from Aequorea victoria. It is reported to be a rapidly-maturing monomer with moderate acid sensitivity.
   1302..1318    -  protein_bind   lac operator: The lac repressor binds to the lac operator to inhibit transcription in E. coli. This inhibition can be relieved by adding lactose or isopropyl-β-D-thiogalactopyranoside (IPTG). lac repressor encoded by lacI
   1326..1356    -  promoter       lac promoter: promoter for the E. coli lac operon
   1371..1392    -  protein_bind   CAP binding site: CAP binding activates transcription in the presence of cAMP. E. coli catabolite activator protein
   1405..1497    -  CDS            lacI (fragment): lac repressor; lacI; The lac repressor binds to the lac operator to inhibit transcription in E. coli. This inhibition can be relieved by adding lactose or isopropyl-β-D-thiogalactopyranoside (IPTG).
   1680..2268    -  rep_origin     ori: high-copy-number ColE1/pMB1/pBR322/pUC origin of replication
   2439..3299    -  CDS            AmpR: β-lactamase; bla; confers resistance to ampicillin, carbenicillin, and related antibiotics
   3300..3316    -  promoter       AmpR promoter (fragment): bla
   3320..4111    -  CDS            neo: KKA2_KLEPN - Also known as kan, nptII. Experimental evidence at protein level: Swiss-Prot protein existence level 1. Resistance to kanamycin, neomycin, paromomycin, ribostamycin, butirosin and gentamicin B. From Klebsiella pneumoniae.
   4143..4442    -  CDS            tnpA (fragment): TN5P_ECOLX - Also known as tnp. Experimental evidence at protein level: Swiss-Prot protein existence level 1. Mediates transposition of transposon Tn5 by a 'cut and paste' mechanism. First, the monomeric transposase binds the 19 bp inverted DNA repeats flanking the transposon. Then, dimerization of the DNA- bound transposase creates a synaptic DNA complex. After nicking of the first DNA strand, excision of the transposon proceeds through a series of intermediates. The transposase then mediates the insertion of the transposon at a new site by strand transfer. The activity of the wild- type tran
   4455..4883    -  rep_origin     f1 ori (sequence partly withheld): f1 bacteriophage origin of replication; arrow indicates direction of (+) strand synthesis
   4887..72      -  CDS            lacZα (fragment) (across the origin): LacZα fragment of β-galactosidase; lacZ fragment
>Addgene plasmid #242544 | pPD0053_pIVTRup_EBFP2 | addgene full sequence | sequence record 493703 | Addgene NGS Result
CTGCAAGGCGATTAAGTTGGGTAACGCCAGGGTTTTCCCAGTCACGACGTTGTAAAACGACGGCCAGTGA
ATTGTAATACGACTCACTATAGGGCGAATTGGGCCCTCTAGATGCATGCTCGAGCGGCCGCCAGTGTGAT
GGATTTGGACCCTCGTACAGAAGCTAATACGACTCACTATAGGGAAATAAGAGAGAAAAGAAGAGTAAGA
AGAAATATAAGAGCCACCGATATGGTGAGCAAGGGCGAGGAGCTGTTCACCGGCGTGGTGCCCATCCTGG
TGGAGCTGGACGGCGACGTGAACGGCCACAAGTTCAGCGTGAGGGGCGAGGGCGAGGGCGACGCCACCAA
CGGCAAGCTGACCCTGAAGTTCATCTGCACCACCGGCAAGCTGCCCGTGCCCTGGCCCACCCTGGTGACC
ACCCTGAGCCACGGCGTGCAGTGCTTCGCCAGGTACCCCGACCACATGAAGCAGCACGACTTCTTCAAGA
GCGCCATGCCCGAGGGCTACGTGCAGGAGAGGACCATCTTCTTCAAGGACGACGGCACCTACAAGACCAG
GGCCGAGGTGAAGTTCGAGGGCGACACCCTGGTGAACAGGATCGAGCTGAAGGGCGTGGACTTCAAGGAG
GACGGCAACATCCTGGGCCACAAGCTGGAGTACAACTTCAACAGCCACAACATCTACATCATGGCCGTGA
AGCAGAAGAACGGCATCAAGGTGAACTTCAAGATCAGGCACAACGTGGAGGACGGCAGCGTGCAGCTGGC
CGACCACTACCAGCAGAACACCCCCATCGGCGACGGCCCCGTGCTGCTGCCCGACAGCCACTACCTGAGC
ACCCAGAGCGTGCTGAGCAAGGACCCCAACGAGAAGAGGGACCACATGGTGCTGCTGGAGTTCAGGACCG
CCGCCGGCATCACCCTGGGCATGGACGAGCTGTACAAGTGAATCGCTGCCTTCTGCGGGGCTTGCCTTCT
GGCCATGCCCTTCTTCTCTCCCTTGCACCTGTACCTCTTGGTCTTTGAATAAAGCCTGAGTAGGAAGTGA
GGGTCTAGAAAAAAAAAAAAAAAAAAAAAAAAAAAAAAAAAAAAAAAAAAAAAAAAAAAAAAAAAAAAAA
AAAAAAAAAAAAAAAAAAAAAAAAAAAAAAAAAAAAAAAAAAACGATCAATAACCGACACTCCTGCGTCG
CCTACGCGCTACGATCTGCAGAATTCCAGCACACTGGCGGCCGTTACTAGTGGATCCGAGCTCGGTACCA
AGCTTGGCGTAATCATGGTCATAGCTGTTTCCTGTGTGAAATTGTTATCCGCTCACAATTCCACACAACA
TACGAGCCGGAAGCATAAAGTGTAAAGCCTGGGGTGCCTAATGAGTGAGCTAACTCACATTAATTGCGTT
GCGCTCACTGCCCGCTTTCCAGTCGGGAAACCTGTCGTGCCAGCTGCATTAATGAATCGGCCAACGCGCG
GGGAGAGGCGGTTTGCGTATTGGGCGCTCTTCCGCTTCCTCGCTCACTGACTCGCTGCGCTCGGTCGTTC
GGCTGCGGCGAGCGGTATCAGCTCACTCAAAGGCGGTAATACGGTTATCCACAGAATCAGGGGATAACGC
AGGAAAGAACATGTGAGCAAAAGGCCAGCAAAAGGCCAGGAACCGTAAAAAGGCCGCGTTGCTGGCGTTT
TTCCATAGGCTCCGCCCCCCTGACGAGCATCACAAAAATCGACGCTCAAGTCAGAGGTGGCGAAACCCGA
CAGGACTATAAAGATACCAGGCGTTTCCCCCTGGAAGCTCCCTCGTGCGCTCTCCTGTTCCGACCCTGCC
GCTTACCGGATACCTGTCCGCCTTTCTCCCTTCGGGAAGCGTGGCGCTTTCTCATAGCTCACGCTGTAGG
TATCTCAGTTCGGTGTAGGTCGTTCGCTCCAAGCTGGGCTGTGTGCACGAACCCCCCGTTCAGCCCGACC
GCTGCGCCTTATCCGGTAACTATCGTCTTGAGTCCAACCCGGTAAGACACGACTTATCGCCACTGGCAGC
AGCCACTGGTAACAGGATTAGCAGAGCGAGGTATGTAGGCGGTGCTACAGAGTTCTTGAAGTGGTGGCCT
AACTACGGCTACACTAGAAGAACAGTATTTGGTATCTGCGCTCTGCTGAAGCCAGTTACCTTCGGAAAAA
GAGTTGGTAGCTCTTGATCCGGCAAACAAACCACCGCTGGTAGCGGTGGTTTTTTTGTTTGCAAGCAGCA
GATTACGCGCAGAAAAAAAGGATCTCAAGAAGATCCTTTGATCTTTTCTACGGGGTCTGACGCTCAGTGG
AACGAAAACTCACGTTAAGGGATTTTGGTCATGAGATTATCAAAAAGGATCTTCACCTAGATCCTTTTAA
ATTAAAAATGAAGTTTTAAATCAATCTAAAGTATATATGAGTAAACTTGGTCTGACAGTTACCAATGCTT
AATCAGTGAGGCACCTATCTCAGCGATCTGTCTATTTCGTTCATCCATAGTTGCCTGACTCCCCGTCGTG
TAGATAACTACGATACGGGAGGGCTTACCATCTGGCCCCAGTGCTGCAATGATACCGCGAGACCCACGCT
CACCGGCTCCAGATTTATCAGCAATAAACCAGCCAGCCGGAAGGGCCGAGCGCAGAAGTGGTCCTGCAAC
TTTATCCGCCTCCATCCAGTCTATTAATTGTTGCCGGGAAGCTAGAGTAAGTAGTTCGCCAGTTAATAGT
TTGCGCAACGTTGTTGCCATTGCTACAGGCATCGTGGTGTCACGCTCGTCGTTTGGTATGGCTTCATTCA
GCTCCGGTTCCCAACGATCAAGGCGAGTTACATGATCCCCCATGTTGTGCAAAAAAGCGGTTAGCTCCTT
CGGTCCTCCGATCGTTGTCAGAAGTAAGTTGGCCGCAGTGTTATCACTCATGGTTATGGCAGCACTGCAT
AATTCTCTTACTGTCATGCCATCCGTAAGATGCTTTTCTGTGACTGGTGAGTACTCAACCAAGTCATTCT
GAGAATAGTGTATGCGGCGACCGAGTTGCTCTTGCCCGGCGTCAATACGGGATAATACCGCGCCACATAG
CAGAACTTTAAAAGTGCTCATCATTGGAAAACGTTCTTCGGGGCGAAAACTCTCAAGGATCTTACCGCTG
TTGAGATCCAGTTCGATGTAACCCACTCGTGCACCCAACTGATCTTCAGCATCTTTTACTTTCACCAGCG
TTTCTGGGTGAGCAAAAACAGGAAGGCAAAATGCCGCAAAAAAGGGAATAAGGGCGACACGGAAATGTTG
AATACTCATACTCTTCCTTTTTCAATTCAGAAGAACTCGTCAAGAAGGCGATAGAAGGCGATGCGCTGCG
AATCGGGAGCGGCGATACCGTAAAGCACGAGGAAGCGGTCAGCCCATTCGCCGCCAAGCTCTTCAGCAAT
ATCACGGGTAGCCAACGCTATGTCCTGATAGCGGTCCGCCACACCCAGCCGGCCACAGTCGATGAATCCA
GAAAAGCGGCCATTTTCCACCATGATATTCGGCAAGCAGGCATCGCCATGGGTCACGACGAGATCCTCGC
CGTCGGGCATGCGCGCCTTGAGCCTGGCGAACAGTTCGGCTGGCGCGAGCCCCTGATGCTCTTCGTCCAG
ATCATCCTGATCGACAAGACCGGCTTCCATCCGAGTACGTGCTCGCTCGATGCGATGTTTCGCTTGGTGG
TCGAATGGGCAGGTAGCCGGATCAAGCGTATGCAGCCGCCGCATTGCATCAGCCATGATGGATACTTTCT
CGGCAGGAGCAAGGTGGGATGACAGGAGATCCTGCCCCGGCACTTCGCCCAATAGCAGCCAGTCCCTTCC
CGCTTCAGTGACAACGTCGAGCACAGCTGCGCAAGGAACGCCCGTCGTGGCCAGCCACGATAGCCGCGCT
GCCTCGTCCTGCAGTTCATTCAGGGCACCGGACAGGTCGGTCTTGACAAAAAGAACCGGGCGCCCCTGCG
CTGACAGCCGGAACACGGCGGCATCAGAGCAGCCGATTGTCTGTTGTGCCCAGTCATAGCCGAATAGCCT
CTCCACCCAAGCGGCCGGAGAACCTGCGTGCAATCCATCTTGTTCAATCATGCGAAACGATCCTCATCCT
GTCTCTTGATCAGATCTTGATCCCCTGCGCCATCAGATCCTTGGCGGCAAGAAAGCCATCCAGTTTACTT
TGCAGGGCTTCCCAACCTTACCAGAGGGCGCCCCAGCTGGCAATTCCGGTTCGCTTGCTGTCCATAAAAC
CGCCCAGTCTAGCTATCGCCATGTAAGCCCACTGCAAGCTACCTGCTTTCTCTTTGCGCTTGCGTTTTCC
CTTGTCCAGATAGCCCAGTAGCTGACATTCATCCGGGGTCAGCACCGTTTCTGCGGACTGGCTTTCTACG
TGTTCCGCTTCCTTTAGCAGCCCTTGCGCCCTGAATTTTGTTAAAATTCGCGTTAAATTTTTGTTAAATC
AGCTCATTTTTTAACCAATAGGCCGAAATCGGCAAAATCCCTTATAAATCAAAAGAATAGACCGAGATAG
GGT
[37 nt withheld, positions 4554-4590]
AAAGAACGTGGACTCCAACGTCAAAGG
[49 nt withheld, positions 4618-4666]
T
[91 nt withheld, positions 4668-4758]
G
[124 nt withheld, positions 4760-4883]
CCATTCGCCATTCAGGCTGCGCAACTGTTGGGAAGGGCGATCGGTGCGGGCCTCTTCGCTATTACGCCAG
CTGGCGAAAGGGGGATGTG
